Addgene plasmid #120855: NK696
Purpose: Reporter gene expression in S. rosetta
Depositing lab: Nicole King. Depositing organization: University of California, Berkeley.
Backbone
  Vector backbone: NK676
  Vector type: Choanoflagellate expression
Growth in bacteria
  Bacterial resistance: Ampicillin, 100 μg/mL
  Growth temperature: 37°C
  Growth strain: DH5alpha
  Copy number: High Copy
Gene/Insert
  Gene/Insert name: pac-P2A-mTFP-Jumble (alt name: pEFl5'-Actin3'::pac-P2A-mTFP-Jumble)
  GenBank ID: XM_004998928
  Cloning method: Gibson Cloning
Terms and licenses: Academic/Nonprofit Terms; Industry Terms: Not Available to Industry
How to cite: NK696 was a gift from Nicole King (Addgene plasmid # 120855 ; http://n2t.net/addgene:120855 ; RRID:Addgene_120855)
