[The description below was written by a language model from this plasmid's Addgene catalogue record and pLannotate feature annotations shown in this document.]
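Description:
NK696 is a choanoflagellate expression plasmid (6,763 nt in the sequenced record) built on the NK676 backbone by Gibson cloning and intended for reporter gene expression in Salpingoeca rosetta. In bacteria it behaves as a pUC-type shuttle vector: it carries a high-copy ColE1/pMB1-family origin and a β-lactamase gene with its own promoter for ampicillin selection. Remnants of the pUC lineage are also annotated, including the lac promoter, operator and CAP site, along with fragments of lacI, lacZα, the multiple cloning site, bom and rop. These fragments have no evident role in the choanoflagellate cassette.

The payload is a single open reading frame described as pac-P2A-mTFP-Jumble. The pac gene from Streptomyces alboniger encodes puromycin N-acetyltransferase, which detoxifies puromycin and can therefore serve as a selectable marker in transfected cells. It is followed by a P2A ribosome-skipping peptide, so that the downstream product is released as a separate polypeptide from the same transcript. That product is the cyan fluorescent protein mTFP1 fused to Jumble, presumably the gene to which the listed GenBank accession refers. The alternative name indicates that the cassette is flanked by an EFL 5' regulatory region, acting as promoter, and an Actin 3' region. Neither these elements, the P2A, nor the Jumble coding sequence is picked up in the automated feature table, which leaves unannotated stretches upstream of pac and downstream of mTFP1 where they would be expected to lie.

The design couples puromycin resistance to expression of a fluorescently tagged Jumble protein, which would allow enrichment of transfected S. rosetta cells and visualisation of the fusion. The record does not describe Jumble's function.
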