Features (pLannotate 1.2.2; 13 found; start..end, strand, type, name):
    338..430     +  CDS            lacI (fragment): lac repressor; lacI; The lac repressor binds to the lac operator to inhibit transcription in E. coli. This inhibition can be relieved by adding lactose or isopropyl-β-D-thiogalactopyranoside (IPTG).
    443..464     +  protein_bind   CAP binding site: CAP binding activates transcription in the presence of cAMP. E. coli catabolite activator protein
    479..509     +  promoter       lac promoter: promoter for the E. coli lac operon
    517..533     +  protein_bind   lac operator: The lac repressor binds to the lac operator to inhibit transcription in E. coli. This inhibition can be relieved by adding lactose or isopropyl-β-D-thiogalactopyranoside (IPTG). lac repressor encoded by lacI
   1680..2270    +  CDS            pac: PUAC_STRAD - Protein predicted: Swiss-Prot protein existence level 4. Detoxification of puromycin. From Streptomyces alboniger.
   2337..3044    +  CDS            mTFP1: mTFP1 is a basic (constitutively fluorescent) cyan fluorescent protein published in 2006, derived from Clavularia sp.. It has low acid sensitivity.
   4671..4703    -  misc_feature   MCS (fragment): pUC18/19 multiple cloning site
   4700..4857    +  CDS            lacZα (fragment): LacZα fragment of β-galactosidase; lacZ fragment
   4863..4962    -  misc_feature   bom (fragment): basis of mobility region from pBR322
   5064..5099    -  CDS            rop (fragment): Rop protein, which maintains plasmids at low copy number; rop
   5194..5298    +  promoter       AmpR promoter: bla
   5299..6159    +  CDS            AmpR: β-lactamase; bla; confers resistance to ampicillin, carbenicillin, and related antibiotics
   6330..155     +  rep_origin     ori (across the origin): high-copy-number ColE1/pMB1/pBR322/pUC origin of replication
>Addgene plasmid #120855 | NK696 | addgene full sequence | sequence record 233745 | Addgene NGS Result
GGTATCCGGTAAGCGGCAGGGTCGGAACAGGAGAGCGCACGAGGGAGCTTCCAGGGGGAAACGCCTGGTA
TCTTTATAGTCCTGTCGGGTTTCGCCACCTCTGACTTGAGCGTCGATTTTTGTGATGCTCGTCAGGGGGG
CGGAGCCTATGGAAAAACGCCAGCAACGCGGCCTTTTTACGGTTCCTGGCCTTTTGCTGGCCTTTTGCTC
ACATCTTCTTTCCTGCGTTATCCCCTGATTCTGTGGATAACCGTATTACCGCCTTTGAGTGAGCTGATAC
CGCTCGCCGCAGCCGAACGACCGAGCGCAGCGAGTCAGTGAGCGAGGAAGCGGAAGAGCGCCCAATACGC
AAACCGCCTCTCCCCGCGCGTTGGCCGATTCATTAATGCAGCTGGCACGACAGGTTTCCCGACTGGAAAG
CGGGCAGTGAGCGCAACGCAATTAATGTGAGTTAGCTCACTCATTAGGCACCCCAGGCTTTACACTTTAT
GCTTCCGGCTCGTATGTTGTGTGGAATTGTGAGCGGATAACAATTTCACACAGGAAACAGCTATGACCAT
GATTACGCCAAGCTTGTAACGACTGCAGTCTTGTTGTCGTTTGTCGTCGTCGTTCTCTGTCTCCCACCCA
ACTTTTGCCAATTGCAACAGTGACTTCTGTACAATTTGCAACAGATACCAACGTGTCGAGTCAGCACAAA
TGGCGAGGAAGGTTCGCGTGCATTGCTTGCGCGCCTCTTTGTCATGGGCGCACGCTGATTTGTGTGTGAT
TTGCACCAAATTTCCTGCCGACACAACTTGGGCCCGTACCACACGACCCGTTTCTGGACCCGTTTCTGGC
CCAGAAACGCGAATGTTGCGAAAGATGCGACCACGTGCTCGCTGTCGACAACACAAACTCCCGCACAATC
CCCATGAAAAAAAAAGTGCTTGCTGGGCTTGTGTCTGGCCTGTGTGCGTGGCGTGGCCGCGTGTGGCTTC
GTTCTTGCTTCTGCTCACTCAGCCTGTTACACGCAGAGTGGCTGCGAGAAACAAGGAGAGGGGTTTGCGG
CATTGGCGCATGTGCATCTGCCTTTTTCATTGAGTCAGTCTGCAGCTCAAGAGGTTGGTTTCGTCGACGG
ATATGAGTGAGCTTCTATGGATGATGAGAGGTGGTGGTGGTTGTATGGTTGGTGGTTGGTGGTTGGTGCA
AGGCGAGCCACGCGAAGAGCGACAAGGATGAGGGAGAGGAGAGGAGACTAGGAAAGAGGTGAAGGGAAGG
GAAGGGCGAGCAATGACGACGAGATAAAAGACAGCCACCACCGCACCCGCACAAAAGCATTGCTCGCACG
CATGGTCGTGTGTTATGTTTCACACCACCAACATAACCAATACAAGCCATCACCAATACAAGCCAGCGCT
CAAGCACACACGCACGCACGCACACACAATACACACGCACGTGAAACGTTCACATTGTCCGCTCACAAAT
GCCTTTCCCTTCTCGTCGCTTTCCTTGCCTTTTTTTCTTCCCCTCCTGACTTCCTTCCTGCCTTCCTTCC
TTCCTCCCCTTCTCCGTCCACCAACACCATTTATTTCTCTGCTCTTTTTCCTCGTGCCACGTGAGCAGTC
TTTTCGCGTCGTCTTCTTCTTTGACCCCGTTTACCGTCAACACCATCAACAACCAGCAACATGTCTGGTA
CGGAGTACAAGCCTACCGTCCGCCTCGCTACCCGTGACGACGTGCCCCGTGCTGTCCGTACCCTCGCCGC
TGCCTTCGCTGACTACCCTGCTACCCGTCACACCGTCGACCCTGACCGCCACATCGAGCGTGTCACCGAG
CTGCAGGAGCTGTTCCTCACCCGCGTCGGCCTCGACATCGGGAAGGTCTGGGTCGCCGACGACGGTGCTG
CTGTCGCTGTCTGGACCACCCCTGAGTCTGTCGAGGCCGGTGCTGTCTTCGCTGAGATCGGCCCCCGCAT
GGCTGAGCTGTCTGGCTCCCGTCTCGCCGCTCAGCAGCAGATGGAGGGCCTCCTCGCCCCCCACCGCCCC
AAGGAGCCCGCCTGGTTCCTCGCCACCGTCGGCGTCTCTCCTGACCACCAGGGCAAGGGTCTCGGCTCTG
CCGTCGTCCTCCCTGGCGTCGAGGCCGCTGAGCGTGCTGGTGTCCCTGCTTTCCTCGAGACCTCCGCTCC
TCGCAACCTCCCCTTCTACGAGCGTCTCGGCTTCACCGTCACCGCCGACGTGGAGGTCCCCGAGGGTCCT
CGTACCTGGTGCATGACCCGCAAGCCCGGTGGCAGCGGTGCCACCAACTTTTCTCTGCTCAAGCAGGCTG
GCGACGTTGAAGAGAACCCCGGACCCATGGTCTCCAAGGGCGAGGAGACCACGATGGGCGTCATCAAGCC
CGACATGAAGATCAAGCTCAAGATGGAGGGCAACGTCAACGGCCACGCCTTCGTCATCGAGGGCGAGGGC
GAGGGCAAGCCCTACGACGGCACCAACACCATCAACCTCGAGGTCAAGGAGGGCGCCCCCCTCCCCTTCT
CCTACGACATCCTCACCACCGCCTTCGCCTACGGCAACCGCGCCTTCACCAAGTACCCCGACGACATCCC
CAACTACTTCAAGCAGTCCTTCCCCGAGGGCTACTCCTGGGAGCGCACCATGACCTTCGAGGACAAGGGC
ATCGTCAAGGTCAAGTCCGACATCTCTATGGAGGAGGACTCCTTCATCTACGAGATCCACCTCAAGGGCG
AGAACTTCCCCCCCAACGGCCCCGTCATGCAGAAGAAGACCACCGGCTGGGACGCCTCCACCGAGCGCAT
GTACGTCCGCGACGGCGTCCTCAAGGGCGACGTGAAGCACAAGCTCCTCCTCGAGGGCGGCGGCCACCAC
CGCGTCGACTTCAAGACCATCTACCGCGCCAAGAAGGCCGTCAAGCTCCCCGACTACCACTTCGTCGACC
ACCGCATCGAGATCCTCAACCACAACAAGGACTACAACAAGGTCACCGTCTACGAGTCCGCCGTCGCCCG
CAACTCCACCGACGGCATGGACGAGCTGTACAAGGCTGGCGGTAGCGGTGGCTCCATGTTGAGGGTACGA
GGAAGATCGCTGGAGGCCCGGTTTGTGTACATCATCGTGCTGGCTGTGGTGTACACGGCCACGTACATGT
ACAGCGCCACATCCGGTGACCCAAGCGTACCGGTTGGCGGCGCAGACATGCCGCCGTGGCTCGCACAGCT
GGGACGACCACGCGCAGTTGCAGAGGAGCTGGCAGAACAGCAACAGCTGCTTGACGCGACGCGGCGCAGC
GACGACGGAGCCAACAGACACAGCAACGATGGCGCCGCCGCAGTCTCACAACACCAGCAGCACCAGCAGC
AGGCGGAGCACGATCTGGCCAGCACACGGAGTCCAAAGACACCGACGCGGCAAGAGGACAAAGGCGTGGA
CGAGAAGGAGAAAGGCATGAAGTTCGAGGTGGAGGGGGGCGAAGATGGATTCGTGCCCAGGGAGCACATG
AAGAATGCGATGGGTATGCCAGACACTGCAGAGGCCGACCCGTGGAAGCGGCGCAGGCAGGACAAGTGGC
GCCTCATCATCTTGTTCCAGCACAACTTCCCCATCCTGAAGCAGGCGGTAGAAGGGTTCCAGCGTGCCAG
CGACATCATGGTGCCCAGCATGATCATCGTCGACAACTCCAAGGACAGGGATGCCTCGAACAGCGTGTGG
CTTGTGGAGCGGGTGGCAGAGGTGGTCGTGCCAGACCGCCAGCTAAACTTCCCAGAGCTGCACAACTACA
TGGCCACGCTGGCACTCGAGCGCCGGCTCGAATTCTACTTCTGGGCCCACGCAGACAACTACGTGCTGCC
GCTGGAGCCTGGCCGCGACATGGGCAAGGACGCCATCGACTGCCTGCGCGAGCAGATGGCGCGGTTCCCC
AACTGGGGCATGATCCTCTTCGCCTACGACCACCTGGCCGCCTACCGCACGCAGACGCTAGTCCAGGTGC
CATGGGACCCACACGTGTTCCAGTACGGCTCGGAGTGCGATGCGTATGGGCGCATCCGCGATGCGGGCTA
CGACGCGCGCGCGTGCAAGATTCACTACTCGTACGACATGAAGCGGGTGATTGGCATCCTGGACACGGAC
TCGTACGACCGGGTCAAGGCGAAGCTGGACGAGGAGGCAAAGGACAAGTCCAAGCGCAACCAGTGGCGCG
AGGGAGCCATGTCCGAGAAGGAGCAGCAATGGCGCAAGCGCATGAAGGAGGCGTCACGCGCATACTTGGC
CGAGAAGTGGGGCGAGGTGAAGTGCAAGCTGCGCGGTGTGCCGTGCCACAAGCCCTGGCCTTACTGCCCA
ACGTGCCCCACAGACCTTCCCCAGTGCTACGGCAAGGAGGCGACGTGGGAGCAACTCGACCACATTCACG
CCAGGGTGCACCAGGTGTTTGACAATGATCCCGACAAGCCACCACCGCTCGAGGCATAAGCGCCTCGTTG
GTCATTGCCACCTTGTTGCCTCTTTTGCTGTTGTCCTCGTGTCGACGCGTGCCACGTGCGCTTGTTGTGA
GTTGATTCTGCTTCTTGTGCACGTCATGCCGAGCCCTTGGGCCCCGCAATAAACCCACTATGCCAGTGTA
ACTATCCTTCCCCCCAATGTATAACTGTGACGATCAATGAGCGGTGCCCGTCTAGAGGATCCCCGGGTAC
CGAGCTCGAATTCACTGGCCGTCGTTTTACAACGTCGTGACTGGGAAAACCCTGGCGTTACCCAACTTAA
TCGCCTTGCAGCACATCCCCCTTTCGCCAGCTGGCGTAATAGCGAAGAGGCCCGCACCGATCGCCCTTCC
CAACAGTTGCGCAGCCTGAATGGCGAATGGCGCCTGATGCGGTATTTTCTCCTTACGCATCTGTGCGGTA
TTTCACACCGCATATGGTGCACTCTCAGTACAATCTGCTCTGATGCCGCATAGTTAAGCCAGCCCCGACA
CCCGCCAACACCCGCTGACGCGCCCTGACGGGCTTGTCTGCTCCCGGCATCCGCTTACAGACAAGCTGTG
ACCGTCTCCGGGAGCTGCATGTGTCAGAGGTTTTCACCGTCATCACCGAAACGCGCGAGACGAAAGGGCC
TCGTGATACGCCTATTTTTATAGGTTAATGTCATGATAATAATGGTTTCTTAGACGTCAGGTGGCACTTT
TCGGGGAAATGTGCGCGGAACCCCTATTTGTTTATTTTTCTAAATACATTCAAATATGTATCCGCTCATG
AGACAATAACCCTGATAAATGCTTCAATAATATTGAAAAAGGAAGAGTATGAGTATTCAACATTTCCGTG
TCGCCCTTATTCCCTTTTTTGCGGCATTTTGCCTTCCTGTTTTTGCTCACCCAGAAACGCTGGTGAAAGT
AAAAGATGCTGAAGATCAGTTGGGTGCACGAGTGGGTTACATCGAACTGGATCTCAACAGCGGTAAGATC
CTTGAGAGTTTTCGCCCCGAAGAACGTTTTCCAATGATGAGCACTTTTAAAGTTCTGCTATGTGGCGCGG
TATTATCCCGTATTGACGCCGGGCAAGAGCAACTCGGTCGCCGCATACACTATTCTCAGAATGACTTGGT
TGAGTACTCACCAGTCACAGAAAAGCATCTTACGGATGGCATGACAGTAAGAGAATTATGCAGTGCTGCC
ATAACCATGAGTGATAACACTGCGGCCAACTTACTTCTGACAACGATCGGAGGACCGAAGGAGCTAACCG
CTTTTTTGCACAACATGGGGGATCATGTAACTCGCCTTGATCGTTGGGAACCGGAGCTGAATGAAGCCAT
ACCAAACGACGAGCGTGACACCACGATGCCTGTAGCAATGGCAACAACGTTGCGCAAACTATTAACTGGC
GAACTACTTACTCTAGCTTCCCGGCAACAATTAATAGACTGGATGGAGGCGGATAAAGTTGCAGGACCAC
TTCTGCGCTCGGCCCTTCCGGCTGGCTGGTTTATTGCTGATAAATCTGGAGCCGGTGAGCGTGGGTCTCG
CGGTATCATTGCAGCACTGGGGCCAGATGGTAAGCCCTCCCGTATCGTAGTTATCTACACGACGGGGAGT
CAGGCAACTATGGATGAACGAAATAGACAGATCGCTGAGATAGGTGCCTCACTGATTAAGCATTGGTAAC
TGTCAGACCAAGTTTACTCATATATACTTTAGATTGATTTAAAACTTCATTTTTAATTTAAAAGGATCTA
GGTGAAGATCCTTTTTGATAATCTCATGACCAAAATCCCTTAACGTGAGTTTTCGTTCCACTGAGCGTCA
GACCCCGTAGAAAAGATCAAAGGATCTTCTTGAGATCCTTTTTTTCTGCGCGTAATCTGCTGCTTGCAAA
CAAAAAAACCACCGCTACCAGCGGTGGTTTGTTTGCCGGATCAAGAGCTACCAACTCTTTTTCCGAAGGT
AACTGGCTTCAGCAGAGCGCAGATACCAAATACTGTTCTTCTAGTGTAGCCGTAGTTAGGCCACCACTTC
AAGAACTCTGTAGCACCGCCTACATACCTCGCTCTGCTAATCCTGTTACCAGTGGCTGCTGCCAGTGGCG
ATAAGTCGTGTCTTACCGGGTTGGACTCAAGACGATAGTTACCGGATAAGGCGCAGCGGTCGGGCTGAAC
GGGGGGTTCGTGCACACAGCCCAGCTTGGAGCGAACGACCTACACCGAACTGAGATACCTACAGCGTGAG
CTATGAGAAAGCGCCACGCTTCCCGAAGGGAGAAAGGCGGACA
